Addgene plasmid #214868: AiP15138: pAAV-AiE0873m_3xC2-minBG-iCre(R297T)-BGHpA (Alias: CN5138)
Purpose: Expression of iCre(R297T) in striatal cholinergic neurons
Depositing lab: Allen Institute for Brain Science & Jonathan Ting. Depositing organization: Allen Institute. Publication: Enhancer AAV toolbox for accessing and perturbing striatal cell types and circuits. Hunker AC, Wirthlin ME, Gill G, Johansen NJ, Hooper M, Omstead V, Vargas S, Lerma MN, Taskin N, Weed N, Laird WD, Bishaw YM, Bendrick JL, Gore BB, Ben-Simon Y, Opitz-Araya X, Martinez RA, Way SW, Thyagarajan B, Otto S, Sanchez REA, Alexander JR, Amaya A, Amster A, Arbuckle J, Ayala A, Baker PM, Barcelli T, Barta S, Bertagnolli D, Bielstein C, Bishwakarma P, Bowlus J, Boyer G, Brouner K, Casian B, Casper T, Chakka AB, Chakrabarty R, Chong P, Clark M, Colbert K, Daniel S, Dawe T, Departee M, DiValentin P, Donadio NP, Dotson NI, Dwivedi D, Egdorf T, Fliss T, Gary A, Goldy J, Grasso C, Groce EL, Gudsnuk K, Han W, Haradon Z, Hastings S, Helback O, Ho WV, Huang C, Johnson T, Jones DL, Juneau Z, Kenney J, Leibly M, Li S, Liang E, Loeffler H, Lusk NA, Madigan Z, Malloy J, Malone J, McCue R, Melchor J, Mich JK, Moosman S, Morin E, Naidoo R, Newman D, Ngo K, Nguyen K, Oster AL, Ouellette B, Oyama AA, Pena N, Pham T, Phillips E, Pom C, Potekhina L, Ransford S, Ray PL, Reding M, Rette DF, Reynoldson C, Rimorin C, Sigler AR, Rocha DB, Ronellenfitch K, Ruiz A, Sawyer L, Sevigny JP, Shapovalova NV, Shepard N, Shulga L, Soliman S, Staats B, Taormina MJ, Tieu M, Wang Y, Wilkes J, Wood T, Zhou T, Williford A, Dee N, Mollenkopf T, Ng L, Esposito L, Kalmbach BE, Yao S, Ariza J, Collman F, Mufti S, Smith K, Waters J, Ersing I, Patrick M, Zeng H, Lein ES, Kojima Y, Horwitz G, Owen SF, Levi BP, Daigle TL, Tasic B, Bakken TE, Ting JT. Neuron. 2025 May 21;113(10):1507-1524.e17. doi: 10.1016/j.neuron.2025.04.035. PubMed 40403704.
Backbone
  Vector backbone: rAAV
  Vector type: AAV
Growth in bacteria
  Bacterial resistance: Ampicillin, 100 μg/mL
  Growth temperature: 30°C
  Growth strain: NEB Stable
  Copy number: High Copy
Gene/Insert
  Gene/Insert name: iCre(R297T)
  Species: Synthetic
  Mutation: R297T
  Cloning method: Restriction Enzyme; 5′ cloning site unknown (unknown if destroyed)
Terms and licenses: Academic/Nonprofit Terms; Industry Terms: Not Available to Industry
Depositor comments: Allen Institute plasmid ALIAS: AiP15138 This work supported by NIH BRAIN Initiative grant UF1MH128339
How to cite: AiP15138: pAAV-AiE0873m_3xC2-minBG-iCre(R297T)-BGHpA (Alias: CN5138) was a gift from Allen Institute for Brain Science & Jonathan Ting (Addgene plasmid # 214868 ; http://n2t.net/addgene:214868 ; RRID:Addgene_214868)
