[The description below was written by a language model from this plasmid's Addgene catalogue record and pLannotate feature annotations shown in this document.]
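Description:
AiP15138: pAAV-AiE0873m_3xC2-minBG-iCre(R297T)-BGHpA (alias CN5138) is a recombinant AAV transfer plasmid of about 5.2 kb, built to express a Cre recombinase variant in striatal cholinergic neurons. In bacteria it replicates from a high-copy ColE1/pUC-type origin and is selected with ampicillin through the bla (AmpR) gene and its promoter. The backbone also carries an f1 phage origin and small remnants of the pBR322 bom and rop regions. The expression cassette lies between AAV2 inverted terminal repeats, which allow the intervening DNA to be replicated and packaged into AAV particles. The annotation detects a full-length ITR on the 3′ side but only two short ITR fragments on the 5′ side. This may reflect the difficulty of sequencing and annotating these repeats rather than a real truncation, and the record does not settle the question.

The payload is a synthetic, codon-improved Cre (iCre) carrying the R297T substitution, annotated as a roughly 1 kb Cre coding sequence followed by the bovine growth hormone polyadenylation signal. About 1 kb between the 5′ ITR and the Cre open reading frame is unannotated. Going by the construct name, this region should hold the AiE0873m enhancer in a "3xC2" configuration, probably three copies of a core enhancer segment, placed upstream of a minimal beta-globin promoter (minBG). In this design the minimal promoter has little activity by itself, so the enhancer determines which cell types express the recombinase. The construct belongs to an enhancer-AAV toolbox for targeting striatal cell types. Once packaged and delivered, it would drive recombination of loxP-flanked or Cre-dependent alleles and reporters in cholinergic neurons of the striatum.
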