Features (pLannotate 1.2.2; 12 found; start..end, strand, type, name):
      1..589     +  rep_origin     ori: high-copy-number ColE1/pMB1/pBR322/pUC origin of replication
    662..689     +  repeat_region  AAV2 ITR (fragment): inverted terminal repeat of adeno-associated virus serotype 2 inverted
    718..745     +  repeat_region  AAV2 ITR (fragment): inverted terminal repeat of adeno-associated virus serotype 2 inverted
   1818..2843    +  CDS            cre: RECR_BPP1 - Experimental evidence at protein level: Swiss-Prot protein existence level 1. Catalyzes site-specific recombination between two 34-base- pair LOXP sites. Its role is to maintain the phage genome as a monomeric unit-copy plasmid in the lysogenic state. From Escherichia phage P1 (Bacteriophage P1).
   2883..2994    +  polyA_signal   bGH poly(A) signal: bovine growth hormone polyadenylation signal
   3112..3252    +  repeat_region  AAV2 ITR: inverted terminal repeat of adeno-associated virus serotype 2 inverted
   3257..3308    -  misc_feature   bom (fragment): basis of mobility region from pBR322
   3327..3782    +  rep_origin     f1 ori (sequence partly withheld): f1 bacteriophage origin of replication; arrow indicates direction of (+) strand synthesis
   3783..3832    -  misc_feature   bom (fragment): basis of mobility region from pBR322
   3934..3969    -  CDS            rop (fragment): Rop protein, which maintains plasmids at low copy number; rop
   4064..4168    +  promoter       AmpR promoter: bla
   4169..5029    +  CDS            AmpR: β-lactamase; bla; confers resistance to ampicillin, carbenicillin, and related antibiotics
>Addgene plasmid #214868 | AiP15138: pAAV-AiE0873m_3xC2-minBG-iCre(R297T)-BGHpA (Alias: CN5138) | addgene full sequence | sequence record 434524 | Addgene NGS Result
TTGAGATCCTTTTTTTCTGCGCGTAATCTGCTGCTTGCAAACAAAAAAACCACCGCTACCAGCGGTGGTT
TGTTTGCCGGATCAAGAGCTACCAACTCTTTTTCCGAAGGTAACTGGCTTCAGCAGAGCGCAGATACCAA
ATACTGTTCTTCTAGTGTAGCCGTAGTTAGGCCACCACTTCAAGAACTCTGTAGCACCGCCTACATACCT
CGCTCTGCTAATCCTGTTACCAGTGGCTGCTGCCAGTGGCGATAAGTCGTGTCTTACCGGGTTGGACTCA
AGACGATAGTTACCGGATAAGGCGCAGCGGTCGGGCTGAACGGGGGGTTCGTGCACACAGCCCAGCTTGG
AGCGAACGACCTACACCGAACTGAGATACCTACAGCGTGAGCTATGAGAAAGCGCCACGCTTCCCGAAGG
GAGAAAGGCGGACAGGTATCCGGTAAGCGGCAGGGTCGGAACAGGAGAGCGCACGAGGGAGCTTCCAGGG
GGAAACGCCTGGTATCTTTATAGTCCTGTCGGGTTTCGCCACCTCTGACTTGAGCGTCGATTTTTGTGAT
GCTCGTCAGGGGGGCGGAGCCTATGGAAAAACGCCAGCAACGCGGCCTTTTTACGGTTCCTGGCCTTTTG
CTGGCCTTTTGCTCACATGTCCTGCAGGCAGCTGCGCGCTCGCTCGCTCACTGAGGCCGCCCGGGCGTCG
GGCGACCTTTGGTCGCCCGGCCTCAGTGAGCGAGCGAGCGCGCAGAGAGGGAGTGGCCAACTCCATCACT
AGGGGTTCCTGCGGCCGCACGCGTCATGGATTTCTCCAAAGCTTTGTAGGGCAGAACTCTGAATGTTTAT
TTCTCTGATGAATCCTTAATGAAAGTGGCCAGCCATCCTGGGGAGAACAAGCCTTAGTTCCCACTGAGAA
GGATAGCAAGCAGCATAAGAGTAGCTGATGTCAAAGGCTATTAATGCAAATGAAAATTATAATTCCTCAT
CAAGATCTGCTCCCAGACAGGCTAATCATTGTGCCACCTGTTTACAGAAACACACTGCTAATCAGTCAGT
AAAATCTTTTAAGTTTCTGTGCTTCTCTGTGTACGATTTTTAGCCTCCATGGATTTCTCCAAAGCTTTGT
AGGGCAGAACTCTGAATGTTTATTTCTCTGATGAATCCTTAATGAAAGTGGCCAGCCATCCTGGGGAGAA
CAAGCCTTAGTTCCCACTGAGAAGGATAGCAAGCAGCATAAGAGTAGCTGATGTCAAAGGCTATTAATGC
AAATGAAAATTATAATTCCTCATCAAGATCTGCTCCCAGACAGGCTAATCATTGTGCCACCTGTTTACAG
AAACACACTGCTAATCAGTCAGTAAAATCTTTTAAGTTTCTGTGCTTCTCTGTGTACGATTTTTAGCCTC
CATGGATTTCTCCAAAGCTTTGTAGGGCAGAACTCTGAATGTTTATTTCTCTGATGAATCCTTAATGAAA
GTGGCCAGCCATCCTGGGGAGAACAAGCCTTAGTTCCCACTGAGAAGGATAGCAAGCAGCATAAGAGTAG
CTGATGTCAAAGGCTATTAATGCAAATGAAAATTATAATTCCTCATCAAGATCTGCTCCCAGACAGGCTA
ATCATTGTGCCACCTGTTTACAGAAACACACTGCTAATCAGTCAGTAAAATCTTTTAAGTTTCTGTGCTT
CTCTGTGTACGATTTTTAGCCTCGAGCTCGGGCTGGGCATAAAAGTCAGGGCAGAGCCATCTATTGCTTA
CATTTGCTTCTGGGATCCAGATCTTTCGAAGCTAGCCACCATGGTGCCCAAGAAGAAGAGGAAAGTCTCC
AACCTGCTGACTGTGCACCAAAACCTGCCTGCCCTCCCTGTGGATGCCACCTCTGATGAAGTCAGGAAGA
ACCTGATGGACATGTTCAGGGACAGGCAGGCCTTCTCTGAACACACCTGGAAGATGCTCCTGTCTGTGTG
CAGATCCTGGGCTGCCTGGTGCAAGCTGAACAACAGGAAATGGTTCCCTGCTGAACCTGAGGATGTGAGG
GACTACCTCCTGTACCTGCAAGCCAGAGGCCTGGCTGTGAAGACCATCCAACAGCACCTGGGCCAGCTCA
ACATGCTGCACAGGAGATCTGGCCTGCCTCGCCCTTCTGACTCCAATGCTGTGTCCCTGGTGATGAGGAG
AATCAGAAAGGAGAATGTGGATGCTGGGGAGAGAGCCAAGCAGGCCCTGGCCTTTGAACGCACTGACTTT
GACCAAGTCAGATCCCTGATGGAGAACTCTGACAGATGCCAGGACATCAGGAACCTGGCCTTCCTGGGCA
TTGCCTACAACACCCTGCTGCGCATTGCCGAAATTGCCAGAATCAGAGTGAAGGACATCTCCCGCACCGA
TGGTGGGAGAATGCTGATCCACATTGGCAGGACCAAGACCCTGGTGTCCACAGCTGGTGTGGAGAAGGCC
CTGTCCCTGGGGGTTACCAAGCTGGTGGAGAGATGGATCTCTGTGTCTGGTGTGGCTGATGACCCCAACA
ACTACCTGTTCTGCCGGGTCAGAAAGAATGGTGTGGCTGCCCCTTCTGCCACCTCCCAACTGTCCACCCG
GGCCCTGGAAGGGATCTTTGAGGCCACCCACCGCCTGATCTATGGTGCCAAGGATGACTCTGGGCAGAGA
TACCTGGCCTGGTCTGGCCACTCTGCCAGAGTGGGTGCTGCCACCGACATGGCCAGGGCTGGTGTGTCCA
TCCCTGAAATCATGCAGGCTGGTGGCTGGACCAATGTGAACATTGTGATGAACTACATCAGAAACCTGGA
CTCTGAGACTGGGGCCATGGTGAGGCTGCTCGAAGATGGGGACTGAGGCGCGCCGAATTCAAGCTTCTCG
AGAGATCTTCGACTGTGCCTTCTAGTTGCCAGCCATCTGTTGTTTGCCCCTCCCCCGTGCCTTCCTTGAC
CCTGGAAGGTGCCACTCCCACTGTCCTTTCCTAATAAAATGAGGAAATTGCATCGCATTGTCTGAGTAGG
TGTCATTCTATTCTGGGGGGTGGGGTGGGGCAGGACAGCAAGGGGGAGGATTGGGAAGACAATAGCAGGC
ATGAGATCTCACGTGCGGACCGAGCGGCCGCAGGAACCCCTAGTGATGGAGTTGGCCACTCCCTCTCTGC
GCGCTCGCTCGCTCACTGAGGCCGGGCGACCAAAGGTCGCCCGACGCCCGGGCTTTGCCCGGGCGGCCTC
AGTGAGCGAGCGAGCGCGCAGCTGCCTGCAGGGGCGCCTGATGCGGTATTTTCTCCTTACGCATCTGTGC
GGTATTTCACACCGCATA
[95 nt withheld, positions 3309-3403]
T
[46 nt withheld, positions 3405-3450]
C
[141 nt withheld, positions 3452-3592]
CCTTTGACGTTGGAGTCCACGTTCTTT
[37 nt withheld, positions 3620-3656]
ACTCTATCTCGGGCTATTCTTTTGATTTATAAGGGATTTTGCCGATTTCGGTCTATTGGTTAAAAAATGA
GCTGATTTAACAAAAATTTAACGCGAATTTTAACAAAATATTAACGTTTACAATTTTATGGTGCACTCTC
AGTACAATCTGCTCTGATGCCGCATAGTTAAGCCAGCCCCGACACCCGCCAACACCCGCTGACGCGCCCT
GACGGGCTTGTCTGCTCCCGGCATCCGCTTACAGACAAGCTGTGACCGTCTCCGGGAGCTGCATGTGTCA
GAGGTTTTCACCGTCATCACCGAAACGCGCGAGACGAAAGGGCCTCGTGATACGCCTATTTTTATAGGTT
AATGTCATGATAATAATGGTTTCTTAGACGTCAGGTGGCACTTTTCGGGGAAATGTGCGCGGAACCCCTA
TTTGTTTATTTTTCTAAATACATTCAAATATGTATCCGCTCATGAGACAATAACCCTGATAAATGCTTCA
ATAATATTGAAAAAGGAAGAGTATGAGTATTCAACATTTCCGTGTCGCCCTTATTCCCTTTTTTGCGGCA
TTTTGCCTTCCTGTTTTTGCTCACCCAGAAACGCTGGTGAAAGTAAAAGATGCTGAAGATCAGTTGGGTG
CACGAGTGGGTTACATCGAACTGGATCTCAACAGCGGTAAGATCCTTGAGAGTTTTCGCCCCGAAGAACG
TTTTCCAATGATGAGCACTTTTAAAGTTCTGCTATGTGGCGCGGTATTATCCCGTATTGACGCCGGGCAA
GAGCAACTCGGTCGCCGCATACACTATTCTCAGAATGACTTGGTTGAGTACTCACCAGTCACAGAAAAGC
ATCTTACGGATGGCATGACAGTAAGAGAATTATGCAGTGCTGCCATAACCATGAGTGATAACACTGCGGC
CAACTTACTTCTGACAACGATCGGAGGACCGAAGGAGCTAACCGCTTTTTTGCACAACATGGGGGATCAT
GTAACTCGCCTTGATCGTTGGGAACCGGAGCTGAATGAAGCCATACCAAACGACGAGCGTGACACCACGA
TGCCTGTAGCAATGGCAACAACGTTGCGCAAACTATTAACTGGCGAACTACTTACTCTAGCTTCCCGGCA
ACAATTAATAGACTGGATGGAGGCGGATAAAGTTGCAGGACCACTTCTGCGCTCGGCCCTTCCGGCTGGC
TGGTTTATTGCTGATAAATCTGGAGCCGGTGAGCGTGGGTCTCGCGGTATCATTGCAGCACTGGGGCCAG
ATGGTAAGCCCTCCCGTATCGTAGTTATCTACACGACGGGGAGTCAGGCAACTATGGATGAACGAAATAG
ACAGATCGCTGAGATAGGTGCCTCACTGATTAAGCATTGGTAACTGTCAGACCAAGTTTACTCATATATA
CTTTAGATTGATTTAAAACTTCATTTTTAATTTAAAAGGATCTAGGTGAAGATCCTTTTTGATAATCTCA
TGACCAAAATCCCTTAACGTGAGTTTTCGTTCCACTGAGCGTCAGACCCCGTAGAAAAGATCAAAGGATC
TTC
